>Addgene plasmid #229364 | pXTK127 [Linker_SynTer-L2_PartType8-11] | addgene full sequence | sequence record 464846 | Addgene NGS Result
TTGAGATCCTTTTTTTCTGCGCGTAATCTGCTGCTTGCAAACAAAAAAACCACCGCTACCAGCGGTGGTT
TGTTTGCCGGATCAAGAGCTACCAACTCTTTTTCCGAAGGTAACTGGCTTCAGCAGAGCGCAGATACCAA
ATACTGTTCTTCTAGTGTAGCCGTAGTTAGGCCACCACTTCAAGAACTCTGTAGCACCGCCTACATACCT
CGCTCTGCTAATCCTGTTACCAGTGGCTGCTGCCAGTGGCGATAAGTCGTGTCTTACCGGGTTGGACTCA
AGACGATAGTTACCGGATAAGGCGCAGCGGTCGGGCTGAACGGGGGGTTCGTGCACACAGCCCAGCTTGG
AGCGAACGACCTACACCGAACTGAGATACCTACAGCGTGAGCTATGAGAAAGCGCCACGCTTCCCGAAGG
GAGAAAGGCGGACAGGTATCCGGTAAGCGGCAGGGTCGGAACAGGAGAGCGCACGAGGGAGCTTCCAGGG
GGAAACGCCTGGTATCTTTATAGTCCTGTCGGGTTTCGCCACCTCTGACTTGAGCGTCGATTTTTGTGAT
GCTCGTCAGGGGGGCGGAGCCTATGGAAAAACGCCAGCAACGCGAGTCGGTCTCTGCTGCATATGCCCAC
TAAGAGTTTGTAGAAACGCAAAAAGGCCATCCGTCAGGATGGCCTTCTGCTTAATTTGATGGTTATCAGA
AGAGTGTAAGCGGGTTGACTAGAGTTGAGACCAGAGTAGCCCGCCTAATGAGCGGGCTTTTTTTTAATTC
CCCTATTTGTTTATTTTTCTAAATACATTCAAATATGTATCCGCTCATGAGACAATAACCCTGATAAATG
CTTCAATAATATTGAAAAAGGAAGAGTATGAGCATTCAGCATTTTCGTGTGGCGCTGATTCCGTTTTTTG
CGGCGTTTTGCCTGCCGGTGTTTGCGCATCCGGAAACCCTGGTGAAAGTGAAAGATGCGGAAGATCAACT
GGGTGCGCGCGTGGGCTATATTGAACTGGATCTGAACAGCGGCAAAATTCTGGAATCTTTTCGTCCGGAA
GAACGTTTTCCGATGATGAGCACCTTTAAAGTGCTGCTGTGCGGTGCGGTTCTGAGCCGTGTGGATGCGG
GCCAGGAACAACTGGGCCGTCGTATTCATTATAGCCAGAACGATCTGGTGGAATATAGCCCGGTGACCGA
AAAACATCTGACCGATGGCATGACCGTGCGTGAACTGTGCAGCGCGGCGATTACCATGAGCGATAACACC
GCGGCGAACCTGCTGCTGACGACCATTGGCGGTCCGAAAGAACTGACCGCGTTTCTGCATAACATGGGCG
ATCATGTGACCCGTCTGGATCGTTGGGAACCGGAACTGAACGAAGCGATTCCGAACGATGAACGTGATAC
CACCATGCCGGCAGCAATGGCGACCACCCTGCGTAAACTGCTGACGGGTGAGCTGCTGACCCTGGCAAGC
CGCCAGCAACTGATTGATTGGATGGAAGCGGATAAAGTGGCGGGTCCGCTGCTGCGTAGCGCGCTGCCGG
CTGGCTGGTTTATTGCGGATAAAAGCGGTGCGGGCGAACGTGGCAGCCGTGGCATTATTGCGGCGCTGGG
CCCGGATGGTAAACCGAGCCGTATTGTGGTGATTTATACCACCGGCAGCCAGGCGACGATGGATGAACGT
AACCGTCAGATTGCGGAAATTGGCGCGAGCCTGATTAAACATTGGTAAACCGATACAATTAAAGGCTCCT
TTTGGAGCCTTTTTTTTTGGACGACCCTTGTCAGATCAAAGGATCTTC
Features (pLannotate 1.2.2; 5 found; start..end, strand, type, name):
      1..589     +  rep_origin     ori: high-copy-number ColE1/pMB1/pBR322/pUC origin of replication
    651..678     -  terminator     rrnB T2 terminator: transcription terminator T2 from the E. coli rrnB gene
    776..867     +  promoter       AmpR promoter: bla
    868..1725    +  CDS            bla: BLAT_ECOLX - Experimental evidence at protein level: Swiss-Prot protein existence level 1. TEM-type are the most prevalent beta-lactamases in enterobacteria; they hydrolyze the beta-lactam bond in susceptible beta-lactam antibiotics, thus conferring resistance to penicillins and cephalosporins. TEM-3 and TEM-4 are capable of hydrolyzing cefotaxime and ceftazidime. TEM-5 is capable of hydrolyzing ceftazidime. TEM-6 is capable of hydrolyzing ceftazidime and aztreonam. TEM-8/CAZ-2, TEM- 16/CAZ-7 and TEM-24/CAZ-6 are markedly active against ceftazidime. IRT- 4 shows resistance to beta-lactamase in
   1732..1771    +  terminator     fd terminator: central terminator from bacteriophage fd (Otsuka and Kunisawa, 1982)
