[The description below was written by a language model from this plasmid's Addgene catalogue record and pLannotate feature annotations shown in this document.]
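Description:
pXTK127 [Linker_SynTer-L2_PartType8-11] is a small (about 1.8 kb) Golden Gate part plasmid from the XanthoMoClo toolkit, a modular cloning system developed for genetic engineering of the bacterial genera Xanthobacter and Roseixanthobacter. It is built on the pXTK backbone, is catalogued as a bacterial expression vector, and is maintained in E. coli DH5alpha under ampicillin selection. The annotated sequence shows a ColE1/pMB1-family origin of replication and a TEM-type beta-lactamase gene (bla) driven by its native AmpR promoter. The annotation tool labels the origin as high-copy, whereas the repository entry lists the plasmid as low copy; the record does not resolve this difference.

The payload is a synthetic part named SynTer-L2 Linker, designated as spanning part types 8 to 11 in the toolkit's assembly scheme. In MoClo-style hierarchies, a part of this kind is excised by a Type IIS restriction enzyme and ligated through defined overhangs, so that one short element fills several adjacent positions in a multi-part assembly. The name suggests a synthetic terminator combined with a linker or connector function, but the record does not describe its composition. The feature table does not annotate the linker, any Type IIS sites or the overhangs. The two short terminators it detects, rrnB T2 (on the reverse strand) and the bacteriophage fd central terminator, lie on either side of the bla cassette; whether either belongs to the insert or to backbone insulation is not stated. The plasmid carries no expression cassette of its own and serves as a storage and donor vector for building larger XanthoMoClo constructs.
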