Addgene plasmid #229364: pXTK127 [Linker_SynTer-L2_PartType8-11]
Purpose: XanthoMoClo Golden Gate Part Plasmid for cloning, contains Linker_SynTer-L2_PartType8-11
Depositing lab: Michael Springer. Depositing organization: Harvard Medical School. Publication: XanthoMoClo horizontal line A Robust Modular Cloning Genetic Toolkit for the Genera Xanthobacter and Roseixanthobacter. Soltysiak MPM, Ory ALH, Lee AD, Christophersen CE, Jalihal AP, Springer M. ACS Synth Biol. 2025 Apr 18;14(4):1173-1190. doi: 10.1021/acssynbio.4c00806. Epub 2025 Mar 13. PubMed 40080684.
Backbone
  Vector backbone: pXTK
  Vector type: Bacterial Expression
Growth in bacteria
  Bacterial resistance: Ampicillin, 100 μg/mL
  Growth temperature: 37°C
  Growth strain: DH5alpha
  Copy number: Low Copy
Gene/Insert
  Gene/Insert name: SynTer-L2 Linker (alt name: Linker_SynTer-L2_PartType8-11)
  Species: Synthetic
  Cloning method: Restriction Enzyme; 5′ cloning site unknown (unknown if destroyed)
Terms and licenses: Academic/Nonprofit Terms; Industry Terms: Not Available to Industry
How to cite: pXTK127 [Linker_SynTer-L2_PartType8-11] was a gift from Michael Springer (Addgene plasmid # 229364 ; http://n2t.net/addgene:229364 ; RRID:Addgene_229364)
